Addgene plasmid #85389: EcpH-TM
Purpose: Expresses ecliptic pHluorin–ICAM-1 (intercellular adhesion molecule 1) in mammalian cells. Incorporates into viral membrane to label pseudoviruses
Depositing lab: Gregory Melikyan. Depositing organization: Emory University. Publication: Visualization of retrovirus uptake and delivery into acidic endosomes. Miyauchi K, Marin M, Melikyan GB. Biochem J. 2011 Mar 15;434(3):559-69. doi: 10.1042/BJ20101588. PubMed 21175427.
Backbone
  Vector backbone: p3xFLAG CMV9
  Backbone manufacturer: Sigma
  Backbone size w/o insert (bp): 6373
  Vector type: Mammalian Expression
  Selectable markers: Neomycin (select with G418)
Growth in bacteria
  Bacterial resistance: Ampicillin, 100 μg/mL
  Growth temperature: 37°C
  Growth strain: DH5alpha
  Copy number: High Copy
Gene/Insert
  Gene/Insert name: ecliptic pHluorin (EcpH) fused to N-terminus of human ICAM-1 transmembrane domain
  Species: Synthetic
  Insert size (bp): 900
  Promoter: CMV
  Tag / fusion protein: 3x FLAG (N terminal on backbone)
  Cloning method: Restriction Enzyme; 5′ cloning site HindIII (not destroyed); 3′ cloning site BamHI (not destroyed)
  Sequencing primers: 5′ CMV-F; 3′ hGH-pA-R
Terms and licenses: Academic/Nonprofit Terms; Industry Terms: Not Available to Industry
Depositor comments: A PCR product containing the transmembrane domain of human ICAM-1 was amplified from pCDM8 ICAM-1 (Addgene plasmid # 8632). ecliptic pHluorin (EcpH) was amplified from a Gag-EcpH-expression vector (Sherer et al., Traffic 2003). The EcpH fragment was cloned into p3xFLAG CMV9 using HindIII and EcoRI sites and the ICAM-1 TM fragment was cloned using EcoRI and BamHI.
How to cite: EcpH-TM was a gift from Gregory Melikyan (Addgene plasmid # 85389 ; http://n2t.net/addgene:85389 ; RRID:Addgene_85389)
