[The description below was written by a language model from this plasmid's Addgene catalogue record and pLannotate feature annotations shown in this document.]
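Description:
EcpH-TM is a mammalian expression plasmid built on the p3xFLAG CMV9 backbone, with an assembled sequence of about 7.1 kb. It is maintained in E. coli through a high-copy ColE1/pUC-type origin and an ampicillin resistance gene, and it also carries an f1 phage origin. For selection in mammalian cells, an SV40 early promoter drives a neomycin phosphotransferase gene (G418 resistance) terminated by an SV40 polyadenylation signal. The annotation also picks up adjacent ble and partial str sequences, apparently remnants of the transposon-derived neo region, along with small lac-derived and other fragments that appear to be backbone remnants.

The payload is a single open reading frame driven by the CMV immediate early enhancer/promoter and terminated by the human growth hormone poly(A) signal. It begins with the backbone's preprotrypsin leader, which directs the protein into the secretory pathway, followed by a 3xFLAG epitope. Next comes the pH-sensitive GFP variant ecliptic pHluorin, then a short fragment of human ICAM-1 containing its transmembrane domain. The automated annotation labels the fluorescent protein as superecliptic pHluorin, whereas the depositor describes it as ecliptic pHluorin. According to the record, the pHluorin fragment was inserted between HindIII and EcoRI and the ICAM-1 fragment between EcoRI and BamHI.

This arrangement should anchor the pHluorin in the membrane with the tag and fluorophore on the extracellular or luminal side. The stated purpose is incorporation of the fusion into viral membranes to label pseudoviruses. Because pHluorin fluorescence is quenched at acidic pH, the marker can report entry of labelled particles into acidic endosomes, in line with the associated study of retrovirus uptake.
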