Features (pLannotate 1.2.2; 24 found; start..end, strand, type, name):
      4..158     -  CDS            lacZα (fragment): LacZα fragment of β-galactosidase; lacZ fragment
    318..697     +  enhancer       CMV enhancer: human cytomegalovirus immediate early enhancer
    699..898     +  promoter       CMV promoter: human cytomegalovirus (CMV) immediate early promoter
    932..976     +  CDS            preprotrypsin leader: leader sequence from mouse preprotrypsin
    977..1042    +  CDS            3xFLAG: three tandem FLAG® epitope tags, followed by an enterokinase cleavage site
   1051..1761    +  CDS            superecliptic pHluorin: pH-sensitive mutant of green fluorescent protein (Ng et al., 2002) excited strongly by blue light at neutral pH but minimally fluorescent at acidic pH
   1769..1858    +  CDS            ICAM1 (fragment): ICAM1_HUMAN - Experimental evidence at protein level: Swiss-Prot protein existence level 1. (Microbial infection) Upon Kaposi's sarcoma-associated herpesvirus/HHV-8 infection, is degraded by viral E3 ubiquitin ligase MIR2, presumably to prevent lysis of infected cells by cytotoxic T- lymphocytes and NK cell. From Homo sapiens (Human).
   1869..2491    +  polyA_signal   hGH poly(A) signal: human growth hormone polyadenylation signal
   2520..2834    +  promoter       SV40 promoter: SV40 enhancer and early promoter
   2885..3676    +  CDS            neo: KKA2_KLEPN - Also known as kan, nptII. Experimental evidence at protein level: Swiss-Prot protein existence level 1. Resistance to kanamycin, neomycin, paromomycin, ribostamycin, butirosin and gentamicin B. From Klebsiella pneumoniae.
   3700..4077    +  CDS            ble: BLE_KLEPN - Experimental evidence at protein level: Swiss-Prot protein existence level 1. Binding protein with a strong affinity to the bleomycin family of antibiotics. Binds to CL990; an antimitotic-antibiotic compound. From Klebsiella pneumoniae.
   4119..4178    +  CDS            str (fragment): STR_KLEPN - Protein inferred from homology: Swiss-Prot protein existence level 3. The aminoglycoside phosphotransferases achieve inactivation of their antibiotic substrates by phosphorylation. From Klebsiella pneumoniae.
   4201..4224    -  rep_origin     CloDF13 ori (fragment): Plasmids containing the CloDF13 (CDF) origin of replication can be propagated in E. coli cells that contain additional plasmids with compatible origins.
   4225..4308    +  CDS            large T antigen (fragment): large T antigen from SV40 (simian virus 40)
   4331..4465    +  polyA_signal   SV40 poly(A) signal: SV40 polyadenylation signal
   4471..4489    -  promoter       T7 promoter: promoter for bacteriophage T7 RNA polymerase
   4527..4543    -  protein_bind   lac operator: The lac repressor binds to the lac operator to inhibit transcription in E. coli. This inhibition can be relieved by adding lactose or isopropyl-β-D-thiogalactopyranoside (IPTG). lac repressor encoded by lacI
   4551..4581    -  promoter       lac promoter: promoter for the E. coli lac operon
   4596..4617    -  protein_bind   CAP binding site: CAP binding activates transcription in the presence of cAMP. E. coli catabolite activator protein
   4630..4722    -  CDS            lacI (fragment): lac repressor; lacI; The lac repressor binds to the lac operator to inhibit transcription in E. coli. This inhibition can be relieved by adding lactose or isopropyl-β-D-thiogalactopyranoside (IPTG).
   4905..5493    -  rep_origin     ori: high-copy-number ColE1/pMB1/pBR322/pUC origin of replication
   5664..6524    -  CDS            AmpR: β-lactamase; bla; confers resistance to ampicillin, carbenicillin, and related antibiotics
   6525..6629    -  promoter       AmpR promoter: bla
   6656..7128    +  rep_origin     f1 ori (sequence partly withheld): f1 bacteriophage origin of replication; arrow indicates direction of (+) strand synthesis
>Addgene plasmid #85389 | EcpH-TM | addgene full sequence | sequence record 169209 | Addgene assembled sequence
CCATTCGCCATTCAGGCTGCGCAACTGTTGGGAAGGGCGATCGGTGCGGGCCTCTTCGCTATTACGCCAG
CTGGCGAAAGGGGGATGTGCTGCAAGGCGATTAAGTTGGGTAACGCCAGGGTTTTCCCAGTCACGACGTT
GTAAAACGACGGCCAGTGCCAAGCTGATCTATACATTGAATCAATATTGGCAATTAGCCATATTAGTCAT
TGGTTATATAGCATAAATCAATATTGGCTATTGGCCATTGCATACGTTGTATCTATATCATAATATGTAC
ATTTATATTGGCTCATGTCCAATATGACCGCCATGTTGACATTGATTATTGACTAGTTATTAATAGTAAT
CAATTACGGGGTCATTAGTTCATAGCCCATATATGGAGTTCCGCGTTACATAACTTACGGTAAATGGCCC
GCCTGGCTGACCGCCCAACGACCCCCGCCCATTGACGTCAATAATGACGTATGTTCCCATAGTAACGCCA
ATAGGGACTTTCCATTGACGTCAATGGGTGGAGTATTTACGGTAAACTGCCCACTTGGCAGTACATCAAG
TGTATCATATGCCAAGTCCGCCCCCTATTGACGTCAATGACGGTAAATGGCCCGCCTGGCATTATGCCCA
GTACATGACCTTACGGGACTTTCCTACTTGGCAGTACATCTACGTATTAGTCATCGCTATTACCATGGTG
ATGCGGTTTTGGCAGTACACCAATGGGCGTGGATAGCGGTTTGACTCACGGGGATTTCCAAGTCTCCACC
CCATTGACGTCAATGGGAGTTTGTTTTGGCACCAAAATCAACGGGACTTTCCAAAATGTCGTAATAACCC
CGCCCCGTTGACGCAAATGGGCGGTAGGCGTGTACGGTGGGAGGTCTATATAAGCAGAGCTCGTTTAGTG
AACCGTCAGAATTAATTCACCATGTCTGCACTTCTGATCCTAGCTCTTGTTGGAGCTGCAGTTGCTGACT
ACAAAGACCATGACGGTGATTATAAAGATCATGACATCGATTACAAGGATGACGATGACAAGCTTCTCGA
GAGTAAAGGAGAAGAACTTTTCACTGGAGTTGTCCCAATTCTTGTTGAATTAGATGGTGATGTTAATGGG
CACAAATTTTCTGTCAGTGGAGAGGGTGAAGGTGATGCAACATACGGAAAACTTACCCTTAAATTTATTT
GCACTACTGGAAAACTACCTGTTCCTTGGCCAACACTTGTCACTACTTTAACTTATGGTGTTCAATGCTT
TTCAAGATACCCAGATCATATGAAACGGCATGACTTTTTCAAGAGTGCCATGCCCGAAGGTTATGTACAG
GAAAGAACTATATTTTTCAAAGATGACGGGAACTACAAGACACGTGCTGAAGTCAAGTTTGAAGGTGATA
CCCTTGTTAATAGAATCGAGTTAAAAGGTATTGATTTTAAAGAAGATGGAAACATTCTTGGACACAAATT
GGAATACAACTATAACGATCACCAGGTGTACATCATGGCAGACAAACAAAAGAATGGAATCAAAGCTAAC
TTCAAAATTAGACACAACATTGAAGATGGAGGCGTTCAACTAGCAGACCATTATCAACAAAATACTCCAA
TTGGCGATGGGCCCGTCCTTTTACCAGACAACCATTACCTGTTTACAACTTCTACTCTTTCGAAAGATCC
CAACGAAAAGAGAGACCACATGGTCCTTCTTGAGTTTGTAACAGCTGCTGGGATTACACATGGCATGGAT
GAACTATACAAGAATTCACGGTATGAGATTGTCATCATCACTGTGGTAGCAGCCGCAGTCATAATGGGCA
CTGCAGGCCTCAGCACGTACCTCTATAACCGCCAGCGGTGAGGATCCCGGGTGGCATCCCTGTGACCCCT
CCCCAGTGCCTCTCCTGGCCCTGGAAGTTGCCACTCCAGTGCCCACCAGCCTTGTCCTAATAAAATTAAG
TTGCATCATTTTGTCTGACTAGGTGTCCTTCTATAATATTATGGGGTGGAGGGGGGTGGTATGGAGCAAG
GGGCAAGTTGGGAAGACAACCTGTAGGGCCTGCGGGGTCTATTGGGAACCAAGCTGGAGTGCAGTGGCAC
AATCTTGGCTCACTGCAATCTCCGCCTCCTGGGTTCAAGCGATTCTCCTGCCTCAGCCTCCCGAGTTGTT
GGGATTCCAGGCATGCATGACCAGGCTCAGCTAATTTTTGTTTTTTTGGTAGAGACGGGGTTTCACCATA
TTGGCCAGGCTGGTCTCCAACTCCTAATCTCAGGTGATCTACCCACCTTGGCCTCCCAAATTGCTGGGAT
TACAGGCGTGAACCACTGCTCCCTTCCCTGTCCTTCTGATTTTAAAATAACTATACCAGCAGGAGGACGT
CCAGACACAGCATAGGCTACCTGGCCATGCCCAACCGGTGGGACATTTGAGTTGCTTGCTTGGCACTGTC
CTCTCATGCGTTGGGTCCACTCAGTAGATGCCTGTTGAATTGGGTACGCGGCCAGCTTGGCTGTGGAATG
TGTGTCAGTTAGGGTGTGGAAAGTCCCCAGGCTCCCCAGCAGGCAGAAGTATGCAAAGCATGCATCTCAA
TTAGTCAGCAACCAGGTGTGGAAAGTCCCCAGGCTCCCCAGCAGGCAGAAGTATGCAAAGCATGCATCTC
AATTAGTCAGCAACCATAGTCCCGCCCCTAACTCCGCCCATCCCGCCTCCGCTAACTCCGCCCAGTTCCG
CCCATTCTCCGCCCCATGGCTGACTAATTTTTTTTATTTATGCAGGCCGAGGCCGCCTCGGCCTCTGAGC
TATTCCAGAAGTAGTGAGGAGGCTTTTTTGGAGGAATTGATCAGCTTGGGATCTGATCAAGAGACAGGAT
GAGGATCGTTTCGCATGATTGAACAAGATGGATTGCACGCAGGTTCTCCGGCCGCTTGGGTGGAGAGGCT
ATTCGGCTATGACTGGGCACAACAGACAATCGGCTGCTCTGATGCCGCCGTGTTCCGGCTGTCAGCGCAG
GGGCGCCCGGTTCTTTTTGTCAAGACCGACCTGTCCGGTGCCCTGAATGAACTGCAGGACGAGGCAGCGC
GGCTATCGTGGCTGGCCACGACGGGCGTTCCTTGCGCAGCTGTGCTCGACGTTGTCACTGAAGCGGGAAG
GGACTGGCTGCTATTGGGCGAAGTGCCGGGGCAGGATCTCCTGTCATCTCACCTTGCTCCTGCCGAGAAA
GTATCCATCATGGCTGATGCAATGCGGCGGCTGCATACGCTTGATCCGGCTACCTGCCCATTCGACCACC
AAGCGAAACATCGCATCGAGCGAGCACGTACTCGGATGGAAGCCGGTCTTGTCGATCAGGATGATCTGGA
CGAAGAGCATCAGGGGCTCGCGCCAGCCGAACTGTTCGCCAGGCTCAAGGCGCGCATGCCCGACGGCGAG
GATCTCGTCGTGACCCATGGCGATGCCTGCTTGCCGAATATCATGGTGGAAAATGGCCGCTTTTCTGGAT
TCATCGACTGTGGCCGGCTGGGTGTGGCGGACCGCTATCAGGACATAGCGTTGGCTACCCGTGATATTGC
TGAAGAGCTTGGCGGCGAATGGGCTGACCGCTTCCTCGTGCTTTACGGTATCGCCGCTCCCGATTCGCAG
CGCATCGCCTTCTATCGCCTTCTTGACGAGTTCTTCTGAGCGGGACTCTGGGGTTCGAAATGACCGACCA
AGCGACGCCCAACCTGCCATCACGAGATTTCGATTCCACCGCCGCCTTCTATGAAAGGTTGGGCTTCGGA
ATCGTTTTCCGGGACGCCGGCTGGATGATCCTCCAGCGCGGGGATCTCATGCTGGAGTTCTTCGCCCACC
CCGGGCTCGATCCCCTCGCGAGTTGGTTCAGCTGCTGCCTGAGGCTGGACGACCTCGCGGAGTTCTACCG
GCAGTGCAAATCCGTCGGCATCCAGGAAACCAGCAGCGGCTATCCGCGCATCCATGCCCCCGAACTGCAG
GAGTGGGGAGGCACGATGGCCGCTTTGGTCGACCCGGACGGGACGCTCCTGCGCCTGATACAGAACGAAT
TGCTTGCAGGCATCTCATGAGTGTGTCTTCCCGTTTTCCGCCTGAGGTCACTGCGTGGATGGAGCGCTGG
CGCCTGCTGCGCGACGGCGAGCTGCTCACCACCCACTCGCCAAGCTGGAACCGTAAAAAGGCCGCGTTGC
TGGCGTTTTTCCATAGGCTCCGCCGATCATAATCAGCCATACCACATTTGTAGAGGTTTTACTTGCTTTA
AAAAACCTCCCACACCTCCCCCTGAACCTGAAACATAAAATGAATGCAATTGTTGTTGTTAACTTGTTTA
TTGCAGCTTATAATGGTTACAAATAAAGCAATAGCATCACAAATTTCACAAATAAAGCATTTTTTTCACT
GCATTCTAGTTGTGGTTTGTCCAAACTCATCAATGTATCTTATCATGTCTGGATCAATTCCCTATAGTGA
GTCGTATTAAATTCGTAATCATGTCATAGCTGTTTCCTGTGTGAAATTGTTATCCGCTCACAATTCCACA
CAACATACGAGCCGGAAGCATAAAGTGTAAAGCCTGGGGTGCCTAATGAGTGAGCTAACTCACATTAATT
GCGTTGCGCTCACTGCCCGCTTTCCAGTCGGGAAACCTGTCGTGCCAGCTGCATTAATGAATCGGCCAAC
GCGCGGGGAGAGGCGGTTTGCGTATTGGGCGCTCTTCCGCTTCCTCGCTCACTGACTCGCTGCGCTCGGT
CGTTCGGCTGCGGCGAGCGGTATCAGCTCACTCAAAGGCGGTAATACGGTTATCCACAGAATCAGGGGAT
AACGCAGGAAAGAACATGTGAGCAAAAGGCCAGCAAAAGGCCAGGAACCGTAAAAAGGCCGCGTTGCTGG
CGTTTTTCCATAGGCTCCGCCCCCCTGACGAGCATCACAAAAATCGACGCTCAAGTCAGAGGTGGCGAAA
CCCGACAGGACTATAAAGATACCAGGCGTTTCCCCCTGGAAGCTCCCTCGTGCGCTCTCCTGTTCCGACC
CTGCCGCTTACCGGATACCTGTCCGCCTTTCTCCCTTCGGGAAGCGTGGCGCTTTCTCATAGCTCACGCT
GTAGGTATCTCAGTTCGGTGTAGGTCGTTCGCTCCAAGCTGGGCTGTGTGCACGAACCCCCCGTTCAGCC
CGACCGCTGCGCCTTATCCGGTAACTATCGTCTTGAGTCCAACCCGGTAAGACACGACTTATCGCCACTG
GCAGCAGCCACTGGTAACAGGATTAGCAGAGCGAGGTATGTAGGCGGTGCTACAGAGTTCTTGAAGTGGT
GGCCTAACTACGGCTACACTAGAAGAACAGTATTTGGTATCTGCGCTCTGCTGAAGCCAGTTACCTTCGG
AAAAAGAGTTGGTAGCTCTTGATCCGGCAAACAAACCACCGCTGGTAGCGGTGGTTTTTTTGTTTGCAAG
CAGCAGATTACGCGCAGAAAAAAAGGATCTCAAGAAGATCCTTTGATCTTTTCTACGGGGTCTGACGCTC
AGTGGAACGAAAACTCACGTTAAGGGATTTTGGTCATGAGATTATCAAAAAGGATCTTCACCTAGATCCT
TTTAAATTAAAAATGAAGTTTTAAATCAATCTAAAGTATATATGAGTAAACTTGGTCTGACAGTTACCAA
TGCTTAATCAGTGAGGCACCTATCTCAGCGATCTGTCTATTTCGTTCATCCATAGTTGCCTGACTCCCCG
TCGTGTAGATAACTACGATACGGGAGGGCTTACCATCTGGCCCCAGTGCTGCAATGATACCGCGAGACCC
ACGCTCACCGGCTCCAGATTTATCAGCAATAAACCAGCCAGCCGGAAGGGCCGAGCGCAGAAGTGGTCCT
GCAACTTTATCCGCCTCCATCCAGTCTATTAATTGTTGCCGGGAAGCTAGAGTAAGTAGTTCGCCAGTTA
ATAGTTTGCGCAACGTTGTTGCCATTGCTACAGGCATCGTGGTGTCACGCTCGTCGTTTGGTATGGCTTC
ATTCAGCTCCGGTTCCCAACGATCAAGGCGAGTTACATGATCCCCCATGTTGTGCAAAAAAGCGGTTAGC
TCCTTCGGTCCTCCGATCGTTGTCAGAAGTAAGTTGGCCGCAGTGTTATCACTCATGGTTATGGCAGCAC
TGCATAATTCTCTTACTGTCATGCCATCCGTAAGATGCTTTTCTGTGACTGGTGAGTACTCAACCAAGTC
ATTCTGAGAATAGTGTATGCGGCGACCGAGTTGCTCTTGCCCGGCGTCAATACGGGATAATACCGCGCCA
CATAGCAGAACTTTAAAAGTGCTCATCATTGGAAAACGTTCTTCGGGGCGAAAACTCTCAAGGATCTTAC
CGCTGTTGAGATCCAGTTCGATGTAACCCACTCGTGCACCCAACTGATCTTCAGCATCTTTTACTTTCAC
CAGCGTTTCTGGGTGAGCAAAAACAGGAAGGCAAAATGCCGCAAAAAAGGGAATAAGGGCGACACGGAAA
TGTTGAATACTCATACTCTTCCTTTTTCAATATTATTGAAGCATTTATCAGGGTTATTGTCTCATGAGCG
GATACATATTTGAATGTATTTAGAAAAATAAACAAATAGGGGTTCCGCGCACATTTCCCCGAAAAGTGCC
ACCTG
[124 nt withheld, positions 6656-6779]
C
[91 nt withheld, positions 6781-6871]
A
[49 nt withheld, positions 6873-6921]
CCTTTGACGTTGGAGTCCACGTTCTTTAAGAGTCCACTATTAAAGAAC
[33 nt withheld, positions 6970-7002]
ACCCTATCTCGGTCTATTCTTTTGATTTATAAGGGATTTTGCCGATTTCGGCCTATTGGTTAAAAAATGA
GCTGATTTAACAAAAATTTAACGCGAATTTTAACAAAATATTAACGCTTACAATTT
