>Addgene plasmid #85389 | EcpH-TM | depositor partial sequence | sequence record 164687 | EcpH-TM partial sequence
AGTAAAGGAGAAGAACTTTTCACTGGAGTTGTCCCAATTCTTGTTGAATTAGATGGTGATGTTAATGGGC
ACAAATTTTCTGTCAGTGGAGAGGGTGAAGGTGATGCAACATACGGAAAACTTACCCTTAAATTTATTTG
CACTACTGGAAAACTACCTGTTCCTTGGCCAACACTTGTCACTACTTTAACTTATGGTGTTCAATGCTTT
TCAAGATACCCAGATCATATGAAACGGCATGACTTTTTCAAGAGTGCCATGCCCGAAGGTTATGTACAGG
AAAGAACTATATTTTTCAAAGATGACGGGAACTACAAGACACGTGCTGAAGTCAAGTTTGAAGGTGATAC
CCTTGTTAATAGAATCGAGTTAAAAGGTATTGATTTTAAAGAAGATGGAAACATTCTTGGACACAAATTG
GAATACAACTATAACGATCACCAGGTGTACATCATGGCAGACAAACAAAAGAATGGAATCAAAGCTAACT
TCAAAATTAGACACAACATTGAAGATGGAGGCGTTCAACTAGCAGACCATTATCAACAAAATACTCCAAT
TGGCGATGGGCCCGTCCTTTTACCAGACAACCATTACCTGTTTACAACTTCTACTCTTTCGAAAGATCCC
AACGAAAAGAGAGACCACATGGTCCTTCTTGAGTTTGTAACAGCTGCTGGGATTACACATGGCATGGATG
AACTATACAAGAATTCACGGTATGAGATTGTCATCATCACTGTGGTAGCAGCCGCAGTCATAATGGGCAC
TGCAGGCCTCAGCACGTACCTCTATAACCGCCAGCGGTGAGGATCC
