>Addgene plasmid #85389 | EcpH-TM | addgene partial sequence | sequence record 169207 | CMV-F 5'-CGCAAATGGGCGGTAGGCGTG-3'
AGCAGAGCTCGTTTAGTGAACCGTCAGAATTAATTCACCATGTCTGCACTTCTGATCCTAGCTCTTGTTG
GAGCTGCAGTTGCTGACTACAAAGACCATGACGGTGATTATAAAGATCATGACATCGATTACAAGGATGA
CGATGACAAGCTTCTCGAGAGTAAAGGAGAAGAACTTTTCACTGGAGTTGTCCCAATTCTTGTTGAATTA
GATGGTGATGTTAATGGGCACAAATTTTCTGTCAGTGGAGAGGGTGAAGGTGATGCAACATACGGAAAAC
TTACCCTTAAATTTATTTGCACTACTGGAAAACTACCTGTTCCTTGGCCAACACTTGTCACTACTTTAAC
TTATGGTGTTCAATGCTTTTCAAGATACCCAGATCATATGAAACGGCATGACTTTTTCAAGAGTGCCATG
CCCGAAGGTTATGTACAGGAAAGAACTATATTTTTCAAAGATGACGGGAACTACAAGACACGTGCTGAAG
TCAAGTTTGAAGGTGATACCCTTGTTAATAGAATCGAGTTAAAAGGTATTGATTTTAAAGAAGATGGAAA
CATTCTTGGACACAAATTGGAATACAACTATAACGATCACCAGGTGTACATCATGGCAGACAAACAAAAG
AATGGAATCAAAGCTAACTTCAAAATTAGACACAACATTGAAGATGGAGGCGTTCAACTAGCAGACCATT
ATCAACAAAATACTCCAATTGGCGATGGGCCCGTCCTTTTACCAGACAACCATTACCTGTTTACAACTTC
TACTCTTTCGAAAGATCCCAACGAAAAGAGAGACCACATGGTCCTTCTTGAGTTTGTAACAGCTGCTGGG
ATTACACATGGCATGGATGAACTATACAAGAATTCACGGTATGAGATTGTCATCATCACTGTGGTAGCAG
CCGCAGTCATAATGGGCACTGCAGGCCTCAGCACGTACCTCTATAACCGCCAGCGGTGAGGATCCCGGGT
GGCATCCCTGTGACCCCTCCCCAGTGCCTCTC
