>Addgene plasmid #85389 | EcpH-TM | addgene partial sequence | sequence record 169208 | hGH-PA-R 5'-CCAGCTTGGTTCCCAATAGA-3'
ACTTGCCCCTTGCTCCATACCACCCCCCTCCACCCCATAATATTATAGAAGGACACCTAGTCAGACAAAA
TGATGCAACTTAATTTTATTAGGACAAGGCTGGTGGGCACTGGAGTGGCAACTTCCAGGGCCAGGAGAGG
CACTGGGGAGGGGTCACAGGGATGCCACCCGGGATCCTCACCGCTGGCGGTTATAGAGGTACGTGCTGAG
GCCTGCAGTGCCCATTATGACTGCGGCTGCTACCACAGTGATGATGACAATCTCATACCGTGAATTCTTG
TATAGTTCATCCATGCCATGTGTAATCCCAGCAGCTGTTACAAACTCAAGAAGGACCATGTGGTCTCTCT
TTTCGTTGGGATCTTTCGAAAGAGTAGAAGTTGTAAACAGGTAATGGTTGTCTGGTAAAAGGACGGGCCC
ATCGCCAATTGGAGTATTTTGTTGATAATGGTCTGCTAGTTGAACGCCTCCATCTTCAATGTTGTGTCTA
ATTTTGAAGTTAGCTTTGATTCCATTCTTTTGTTTGTCTGCCATGATGTACACCTGGTGATCGTTATAGT
TGTATTCCAATTTGTGTCCAAGAATGTTTCCATCTTCTTTAAAATCAATACCTTTTAACTCGATTCTATT
AACAAGGGTATCACCTTCAAACTTGACTTCAGCACGTGTCTTGTAGTTCCCGTCATCTTTGAAAAATATA
GTTCTTTCCTGTACATAACCTTCGGGCATGGCACTCTTGAAAAAGTCATGCCGTTTCATATGATCTGGGT
ATCTTGAAAAGCATTGAACACCATAAGTTAAAGTAGTGACAAGTGTTGGCCAAGGAACAGGTAGTTTTCC
AGTAGTGCAAATAAATTTAAGGGTAAGTTTTCCGTATGTT
